>Addgene plasmid #36390 | pSMP-SUZ12_1 | addgene full sequence | sequence record 138013 | Addgene NGS sequence
CTTCCGCTTCCTCGCTCACTGACTCGCTGCGCTCGGTCGTTCGGCTGCGGCGAGCGGTATCAGCTCACTC
AAAGGCGGTAATACGGTTATCCACAGAATCAGGGGATAACGCAGGAAAGAACATGTGAGCAAAAGGCCAG
CAAAAGGCCAGGAACCGTAAAAAGGCCGCGTTGCTGGCGTTTTTCCATAGGCTCCGCCCCCCTGACGAGC
ATCACAAAAATCGACGCTCAAGTCAGAGGTGGCGAAACCCGACAGGACTATAAAGATACCAGGCGTTTCC
CCCTGGAAGCTCCCTCGTGCGCTCTCCTGTTCCGACCCTGCCGCTTACCGGATACCTGTCCGCCTTTCTC
CCTTCGGGAAGCGTGGCGCTTTCTCATAGCTCACGCTGTAGGTATCTCAGTTCGGTGTAGGTCGTTCGCT
CCAAGCTGGGCTGTGTGCACGAACCCCCCGTTCAGCCCGACCGCTGCGCCTTATCCGGTAACTATCGTCT
TGAGTCCAACCCGGTAAGACACGACTTATCGCCACTGGCAGCAGCCACTGGTAACAGGATTAGCAGAGCG
AGGTATGTAGGCGGTGCTACAGAGTTCTTGAAGTGGTGGCCTAACTACGGCTACACTAGAAGAACAGTAT
TTGGTATCTGCGCTCTGCTGAAGCCAGTTACCTTCGGAAAAAGAGTTGGTAGCTCTTGATCCGGCAAACA
AACCACCGCTGGTAGCGGTGGTTTTTTTGTTTGCAAGCAGCAGATTACGCGCAGAAAAAAAGGATCTCAA
GAAGATCCTTTGATCTTTTCTACGGGGTCTGACGCTCAGTGGAACGAAAACTCACGTTAAGGGATTTTGG
TCATGAGATTATCAAAAAGGATCTTCACCTAGATCCTTTTAAATTAAAAATGAAGTTTTAAATCAATCTA
AAGTATATATGAGTAAACTTGGTCTGACAGTTACCAATGCTTAATCAGTGAGGCACCTATCTCAGCGATC
TGTCTATTTCGTTCATCCATAGTTGCCTGACTCCCCGTCGTGTAGATAACTACGATACGGGAGGGCTTAC
CATCTGGCCCCAGTGCTGCAATGATACCGCGAGACCCACGCTCACCGGCTCCAGATTTATCAGCAATAAA
CCAGCCAGCCGGAAGGGCCGAGCGCAGAAGTGGTCCTGCAACTTTATCCGCCTCCATCCAGTCTATTAAT
TGTTGCCGGGAAGCTAGAGTAAGTAGTTCGCCAGTTAATAGTTTGCGCAACGTTGTTGCCATTGCTACAG
GCATCGTGGTGTCACGCTCGTCGTTTGGTATGGCTTCATTCAGCTCCGGTTCCCAACGATCAAGGCGAGT
TACATGATCCCCCATGTTGTGCAAAAAAGCGGTTAGCTCCTTCGGTCCTCCGATCGTTGTCAGAAGTAAG
TTGGCCGCAGTGTTATCACTCATGGTTATGGCAGCACTGCATAATTCTCTTACTGTCATGCCATCCGTAA
GATGCTTTTCTGTGACTGGTGAGTACTCAACCAAGTCATTCTGAGAATAGTGTATGCGGCGACCGAGTTG
CTCTTGCCCGGCGTCAATACGGGATAATACCGCGCCACATAGCAGAACTTTAAAAGTGCTCATCATTGGA
AAACGTTCTTCGGGGCGAAAACTCTCAAGGATCTTACCGCTGTTGAGATCCAGTTCGATGTAACCCACTC
GTGCACCCAACTGATCTTCAGCATCTTTTACTTTCACCAGCGTTTCTGGGTGAGCAAAAACAGGAAGGCA
AAATGCCGCAAAAAAGGGAATAAGGGCGACACGGAAATGTTGAATACTCATACTCTTCCTTTTTCAATAT
TATTGAAGCATTTATCAGGGTTATTGTCTCATGAGCGGATACATATTTGAATGTATTTAGAAAAATAAAC
AAATAGGGGTTCCGCGCACATTTCCCCGAAAAGTGCCACCTGACGTCTAAGAAACCATTATTATCATGAC
ATTAACCTATAAAAATAGGCGTATCACGAGGCCCTTTCGTCTCGCGCGTTTCGGTGATGACGGTGAAAAC
CTCTGACACATGCAGCTCCCGGAGACGGTCACAGCTTGTCTGTAAGCGGATGCCGGGAGCAGACAAGCCC
GTCAGGGCGCGTCAGCGGGTGTTGGCGGGTGTCGGGGCTGGCTTAACTATGCGGCATCAGAGCAGATTGT
ACTGAGAGTGCACCATATGCGGTGTGAAATACCGCACAGATGCGTAAGGAGAAAATACCGCATCAGGCGC
CATTCGCCATTCAGGCTGCGCAACTGTTGGGAAGGGCGATCGGTGCGGGCCTCTTCGCTATTACGCCAGC
TGGCGAAAGGGGGATGTGCTGCAAGGCGATTAAGTTGGGTAACGCCAGGGTTTTCCCAGTCACGACGTTG
TAAAACGACGGCGCAAGGAATGGTGCATGCAAGGAGATGGCGCCCAACAGTCCCCCGGCCACGGGGCCTG
CCACCATACCCACGCCGAAACAAGCGCTCATGAGCCCGAAGTGGCGAGCCCGATCTTCCCCATCGGTGAT
GTCGGCGATATAGGCGCCAGCAACCGCACCTGTGGCGCCGGTGATGCCGGCCACGATGCGTCCGGCGTAG
AGGCGATTAGTCCAATTTGTTAAAGACAGGATATCAGTGGTCCAGGCTCTAGTTTTGACTCAACAATATC
ACCAGCTGAAGCCTATAGAGTACGAGCCATAGATAAAATAAAAGATTTTATTTAGTCTCCAGAAAAAGGG
GGGAATGAAAGACCCCACCTGTAGGTTTGGCAAGCTAGCTTAAGTAACGCCATTTTGCAAGGCATGGAAA
ATACATAACTGAGAATAGAGAAGTTCAGATCAAGGTTAGGAACAGAGAGACAGCAGAATATGGGCCAAAC
AGGATATCTGTGGTAAGCAGTTCCTGCCCCGGCTCAGGGCCAAGAACAGATGGTCCCCAGATGCGGTCCC
GCCCTCAGCAGTTTCTAGAGAACCATCAGATGTTTCCAGGGTGCCCCAAGGACCTGAAATGACCCTGTGC
CTTATTTGAACTAACCAATCAGTTCGCTTCTCGCTTCTGTTCGCGCGCTTCTGCTCCCCGAGCTCAATAA
AAGAGCCCACAACCCCTCACTCGGCGCGCCAGTCCTCCGATAGACTGCGTCGCCCGGGTACCCGTATTCC
CAATAAAGCCTCTTGCTGTTTGCATCCGAATCGTGGACTCGCTGATCCTTGGGAGGGTCTCCTCAGATTG
ATTGACTGCCCACCTCGGGGGTCTTTCATTTGGAGGTTCCACCGAGATTTGGAGACCCCTGCCCAGGGAC
CACCGACCCCCCCGCCGGGAGGTAAGCTGGCCAGCGGTCGTTTCGTGTCTGTCTCTGTCTTTGTGCGTGT
TTGTGCCGGCATCTAATGTTTGCGCCTGCGTCTGTACTAGTTAGCTAACTAGCTCTGTATCTGGCGGACC
CGTGGTGGAACTGACGAGTTCTGAACACCCGGCCGCAACCCTGGGAGACGTCCCAGGGACTTTGGGGGCC
GTTTTTGTGGCCCGACCTGAGGAAGGGAGTCGATGTGGAATCCGACCCCGTCAGGATATGTGGTTCTGGT
AGGAGACGAGAACCTAAAACAGTTCCCGCCTCCGTCTGAATTTTTGCTTTCGGTTTGGAACCGAAGCCGC
GCGTCTTGTCTGCTGCAGCGCTGCAGCATCGTTCTGTGTTGTCTCTGTCTGACTGTGTTTCTGTATTTGT
CTGAAAATTAGGGCCAGACTGTTACCACTCCCTTAAGTTTGACCTTAGGTCACTGGAAAGATGTCGAGCG
GATCGCTCACAACCAGTCGGTAGATGTCAAGAAGAGACGTTGGGTTACCTTCTGCTCTGCAGAATGGCCA
ACCTTTAACGTCGGATGGCCGCGAGACGGCACCTTTAACCGAGACCTCATCACCCAGGTTAAGATCAAGG
TCTTTTCACCTGGCCCGCATGGACACCCAGACCAGGTCCCCTACATCGTGACCTGGGAAGCCTTGGCTTT
TGACCCCCCTCCCTGGGTCAAGCCCTTTGTACACCCTAAGCCTCCGCCTCCTCTTCCTCCATCCGCCCCG
TCTCTCCCCCTTGAACCTCCTCGTTCGACCCCGCCTCGATCCTCCCTTTATCCAGCCCTCACTCCTTCTC
TAGGCGCCGGAATTAGATCTCTCGAGAAGGTATATTGCTGTTGACAGTGAGCGCGCAGTTATGCTCTTAA
TGCTTTAGTGAAGCCACAGATGTAAAGCATTAAGAGCATAACTGCTTGCCTACTGCCTCGGAATTCAAGG
GGCTACTTTAGGAGCAATTATCTTGTTTACTAAAACTGAATACCTTGCTATCTCTTTGATACATTTTTAC
AAAGCTGAATTAAAATGGTATAAATTAAATCACTTTTTTCAATTGGAAGACTAATGCGGCCGGCCAGTGT
GCCTTTGTCTGGTGCCGGGGTGTTCTTGGACTGGTCTGGTGTCTGGTCAGCTTGCGGGCCCTATAGTGAG
TCGTATTACCTAGGACGCGTTCTACCGGGTAGGGGAGGCGCTTTTCCCAAGGCAGTCTGGAGCATGCGCT
TTAGCAGCCCCGCTGGGCACTTGGCGCTACACAAGTGGCCTCTGGCCTCGCACACATTCCACATCCACCG
GTAGGCGCCAACCGGCTCCGTTCTTTGGTGGCCCCTTCGCGCCACCTTCTACTCCTCCCCTAGTCAGGAA
GTTCCCCCCCGCCCCGCAGCTCGCGTCGTGCAGGACGTGACAAATGGAAGTAGCACGTCTCACTAGTCTC
GTGCAGATGGACAGCACCGCTGAGCAATGGAAGCGGGTAGGCCTTTGGGGCAGCGGCCAATAGCAGCTTT
GCTCCTTCGCTTTCTGGGCTCAGAGGCTGGGAAGGGGTGGGTCCGGGGGCGGGCTCAGGGGCGGGCTCAG
GGGCGGGGCGGGCGCCCGAAGGTCCTCCGGAGGCCCGGCATTCTGCACGCTTCAAAAGCGCACGTCTGCC
GCGCTGTTCTCCTCTTCCTCATCTCCGGGCCTTTCGACCTGCAGCCCAAGCTTACCATGACCGAGTACAA
GCCCACGGTGCGCCTCGCCACCCGCGACGACGTCCCCAGGGCCGTACGCACCCTCGCCGCCGCGTTCGCC
GACTACCCCGCCACGCGCCACACCGTCGATCCGGACCGCCACATCGAGCGGGTCACCGAGCTGCAAGAAC
TCTTCCTCACGCGCGTCGGGCTCGACATCGGCAAGGTGTGGGTCGCGGACGACGGCGCCGCGGTGGCGGT
CTGGACCACGCCGGAGAGCGTCGAAGCGGGGGCGGTGTTCGCCGAGATCGGCCCGCGCATGGCCGAGTTG
AGCGGTTCCCGGCTGGCCGCGCAGCAACAGATGGAAGGCCTCCTGGCGCCGCACCGGCCCAAGGAGCCCG
CGTGGTTCCTGGCCACCGTCGGCGTCTCGCCCGACCACCAGGGCAAGGGTCTGGGCAGCGCCGTCGTGCT
CCCCGGAGTGGAGGCGGCCGAGCGCGCCGGGGTGCCCGCCTTCCTGGAGACCTCCGCGCCCCGCAACCTC
CCCTTCTACGAGCGGCTCGGCTTCACCGTCACCGCCGACGTCGAGGTGCCCGAAGGACCGCGCACCTGGT
GCATGACCCGCAAGCCCGGTGCCTGACGCCCGCCCCACGACCCGCAGCGCCCGACCGAAAGGAGCGCACG
ACCCCATGCATCGATAAAATAAAAGATTTTATTTAGTCTCCAGAAAAAGGGGGGAATGAAAGACCCCACC
TGTAGGTTTGGCAAGCTAGCTTAAGTAACGCCATTTTGCAAGGCATGGAAAATACATAACTGAGAATAGA
GAAGTTCAGATCAAGGTTAGGAACAGAGAGACAGCAGAATATGGGCCAAACAGGATATCTGTGGTAAGCA
GTTCCTGCCCCGGCTCAGGGCCAAGAACAGATGGTCCCCAGATGCGGTCCCGCCCTCAGCAGTTTCTAGA
GAACCATCAGATGTTTCCAGGGTGCCCCAAGGACCTGAAATGACCCTGTGCCTTATTTGAACTAACCAAT
CAGTTCGCTTCTCGCTTCTGTTCGCGCGCTTCTGCTCCCCGAGCTCAATAAAAGAGCCCACAACCCCTCA
CTCGGCGCGCCAGTCCTCCGATAGACTGCGTCGCCCGGGTACCCGTGTATCCAATAAACCCTCTTGCAGT
TGCATCCGACTTGTGGTCTCGCTGTTCCTTGGGAGGGTCTCCTCTGAGTGATTGACTACCCGTCAGCGGG
GGTCTTTCATGGGTAACAGTTTCTTGAAGTTGGAGAACAACATTCTGAGGGTAGGAGTCGAATATTAAGT
AATCCTGACTCAATTAGCCACTGTTTTGAATCCACATACTCCAATACTCCTGAAATAGTTCATTATGGAC
AGCGCAGAAAGAGCTGGGGAGAATTGTGAAATTGTTATCCGCTCACAATTCCACACAACATACGAGCCGG
AAGCATAAAGTGTAAAGCCTGGGGTGCCTAATGAGTGAGCTAACTCACATTAATTGCGTTGCGCTCACTG
CCCGCTTTCCAGTCGGGAAACCTGTCGTGCCAGCTGCATTAATGAATCGGCCAACGCGCGGGGAGAGGCG
GTTTGCGTATTGGGCGCT
Features (pLannotate 1.2.2; 21 found; start..end, strand, type, name):
    182..770     -  rep_origin     ori: high-copy-number ColE1/pMB1/pBR322/pUC origin of replication
    941..1801    -  CDS            AmpR: β-lactamase; bla; confers resistance to ampicillin, carbenicillin, and related antibiotics
   1802..1906    -  promoter       AmpR promoter: bla
   2001..2036    +  CDS            rop (fragment): Rop protein, which maintains plasmids at low copy number; rop
   2138..2237    +  misc_feature   bom (fragment): basis of mobility region from pBR322
   2243..2392    -  CDS            lacZα (fragment): LacZα fragment of β-galactosidase; lacZ fragment
   2392..2593    -  CDS            TcR (fragment): tetracycline efflux protein; tet; confers resistance to tetracycline
   2594..2692    +  CDS            env (fragment): murine leukemia virus gPr80 envelope polyprotein precursor; env; proteolytically cleaved into gp70SU and p15TM subunits
   2734..3250    +  LTR            5' LTR: 5' long terminal repeat from murine embryonic stem cell virus
   3314..3655    +  misc_feature   MESV Ψ: packaging signal of murine embryonic stem cell virus
   3722..4138    +  CDS            gag (truncated): truncated Moloney murine leukemia virus (MMLV) gag gene lacking the start codon
   4155..4180    +  ncRNA          5' miR-30a (fragment): sequence upstream of the 71-nt precursor of the human miR-30a microRNA (Zeng et al., 2002) miRNA
   4264..4376    +  ncRNA          3' miR-30a: sequence downstream of the 71-nt precursor of the human miR-30a microRNA (Zeng et al., 2002) miRNA
   4470..4488    -  promoter       T7 promoter: promoter for bacteriophage T7 RNA polymerase
   4507..5006    +  promoter       PGK promoter: mouse phosphoglycerate kinase 1 promoter
   5027..5626    +  CDS            PuroR: puromycin N-acetyltransferase; pac from Streptomyces alboniger; confers resistance to puromycin
   5726..6240    +  LTR            3' LTR: 3' long terminal repeat from murine embryonic stem cell virus
   6402..6418    -  protein_bind   lac operator: The lac repressor binds to the lac operator to inhibit transcription in E. coli. This inhibition can be relieved by adding lactose or isopropyl-β-D-thiogalactopyranoside (IPTG). lac repressor encoded by lacI
   6426..6456    -  promoter       lac promoter: promoter for the E. coli lac operon
   6471..6492    -  protein_bind   CAP binding site: CAP binding activates transcription in the presence of cAMP. E. coli catabolite activator protein
   6505..6597    -  CDS            lacI (fragment): lac repressor; lacI; The lac repressor binds to the lac operator to inhibit transcription in E. coli. This inhibition can be relieved by adding lactose or isopropyl-β-D-thiogalactopyranoside (IPTG).
