[The description below was written by a language model from this plasmid's Addgene catalogue record and pLannotate feature annotations shown in this document.]
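Description:
pSMP-SUZ12_1 is a gammaretroviral RNAi vector built on the pSMP backbone, an MSCV-type plasmid designed to deliver microRNA-embedded short hairpins into mammalian cells. It carries one hairpin directed against human SUZ12, a Polycomb repressive complex 2 subunit; the "_1" in the name suggests it is one of several hairpins against this gene. In bacteria the plasmid replicates from a high-copy ColE1/pUC-type origin and is selected with ampicillin through the β-lactamase gene. The small rop, bom, lacZα, TcR, lacI and lac promoter/operator fragments in the annotation are leftovers of earlier cloning vectors rather than functional parts.

The proviral region is bounded by 5′ and 3′ long terminal repeats from murine embryonic stem cell virus. Behind the 5′ LTR lie the MESV Ψ packaging signal and a truncated gag segment lacking its start codon, which together allow the transcript to be packaged when viral proteins are supplied in trans by packaging cells. The hairpin sits between XhoI and EcoRI sites within human miR-30a flanking sequences, so it is expressed as part of a longer transcript and processed by the endogenous microRNA pathway into a mature silencing RNA. No separate promoter is annotated upstream of this cassette, implying that it is driven by the 5′ LTR. Downstream, a mouse PGK promoter drives puromycin N-acetyltransferase, allowing selection of stably transduced cells.

The associated publication examined chromatin-modifying enzymes as modulators of reprogramming, consistent with use of this construct for stable SUZ12 knockdown. The sequenced record is about 6.6 kb, slightly shorter than the catalogue's stated backbone size; the record does not explain this discrepancy.
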