Addgene plasmid #36390: pSMP-SUZ12_1
Depositing lab: George Daley. Depositing organization: Boston Children's Hospital. Publication: Chromatin-modifying enzymes as modulators of reprogramming. Onder TT, Kara N, Cherry A, Sinha AU, Zhu N, Bernt KM, Cahan P, Marcarci BO, Unternaehrer J, Gupta PB, Lander ES, Armstrong SA, Daley GQ. Nature. 2012 Mar 4;483(7391):598-602. doi: 10.1038/nature10953. PubMed 22388813.
Backbone
  Vector backbone: pSMP
  Backbone manufacturer: Steve Elledge
  Backbone size w/o insert (bp): 6699
  Vector type: Mammalian Expression, Retroviral, RNAi
  Selectable markers: Puromycin
Growth in bacteria
  Bacterial resistance: Ampicillin, 100 μg/mL
  Growth temperature: 30°C
  Growth strain: Stbl3
  Copy number: High Copy
Gene/Insert
  Gene/Insert name: SUZ12
  gRNA/shRNA sequence: CAGTTATGCTCTTAATGCT
  Species: H. sapiens (human)
  Entrez Gene: SUZ12 (a.k.a. CHET9, IMMAS, JJAZ1)
  Cloning method: Restriction Enzyme; 5′ cloning site XhoI (not destroyed); 3′ cloning site EcoRI (not destroyed)
  Sequencing primers: 5′ pSMP-F
Terms and licenses: Academic/Nonprofit Terms; Industry Terms: Not Available to Industry
How to cite: pSMP-SUZ12_1 was a gift from George Daley (Addgene plasmid # 36390 ; http://n2t.net/addgene:36390 ; RRID:Addgene_36390)
