>Addgene plasmid #36390 | pSMP-SUZ12_1 | depositor partial sequence | sequence record 45548 | hairpin
TGCTGTTGACAGTGAGCGCGCAGTTATGCTCTTAATGCTTTAGTGAAGCCACAGATGTAAAGCATTAAGA
GCATAACTGCTTGCCTACTGCCTCGGA
