>Addgene plasmid #36390 | pSMP-SUZ12_1 | addgene partial sequence | sequence record 46640 | pSMP-F (5' TACATCGTGACCTGGGAAG 3')
TTGAACCTCCTCGTTCGACCCCGCCTCGATCCTCCCTTTATCCAGCCCTCACTCCTTCTCTAGGCGCCGG
AATTAGATCTCTCGAGAAGGTATATTGCTGTTGACAGTGAGCGCGCAGTTATGCTCTTAATGCTTTAGTG
AAGCCACAGATGTAAAGCATTAAGAGCATAACTGCTTGCCTACTGCCTCGGAATTCAAGGGGCTACTTTA
GGAGCAATTATCTTGTTTACTAAAACTGAATACCTTGCTATCTCTTTGATACATTTTTACAAAGCTGAAT
TAAAATGGTATAAATTAAATCACTTTTTTCAATTGGAAGACTAATGCGGCCGGCCAGTGTGCCTTTGTCT
GGTGCCGGGGTGTTCTTGGACTGGTCTGGTGTCTGGTCAGCTTGCGGGCCCTATAGTGAGTCGTATTACC
TAGGACGCGTTCTACCGGGTAGGGGAGGCGCTTTTCCCAAGGCAGTCTGGAGCATGCGCTTTAGCAGCCC
CGCTGGGCACTTGGCGCTACACAAGTGGCCTCTGGCCTCGCACACATTCCACATCCACCGGTAGGCGCCA
ACCGGCTCCGTTCTTTGGTGGCCCCTTCGCGCCACCTTCTACTCCTCCCCTAGTCAGGAAGTTCCCCCCC
GCCCCGCAGCTCGCGTCGTGCAGGACGTGACAAATGGAAGTAGCACGTCTCACTAGTCTCGTGCAGATGG
ACAGCACCGCTGAGCAATGGAAGCGGGTAGG
